Addgene plasmid #78785: pCS3-MT-BX-6MYC p21 90-139
Purpose: To overexpress p21 90-139 in Mammalian Cells
Depositing lab: Jaewhan Song. Depositing organization: Yonsei University. Publication: Stabilization of p21 (Cip1/WAF1) following Tip60-dependent acetylation is required for p21-mediated DNA damage response. Lee MS, Seo J, Choi DY, Lee EW, Ko A, Ha NC, Yoon JB, Lee HW, Kim KP, Song J. Cell Death Differ. 2013 Apr;20(4):620-9. doi: 10.1038/cdd.2012.159. Epub 2012 Dec 14. PubMed 23238566.
Backbone
  Vector backbone: pCS3-MT-BX-6MYC
  Vector type: Mammalian Expression
Growth in bacteria
  Bacterial resistance: Ampicillin, 100 μg/mL
  Growth temperature: 37°C
  Growth strain: DH5alpha
  Copy number: High Copy
Gene/Insert
  Gene/Insert name: p21
  Species: H. sapiens (human)
  Mutation: contains p21 amino acids 89-139
  Entrez Gene: CDKN1A (a.k.a. CAP20, CDKN1, CIP1, MDA-6, P21, SDI1, WAF1, p21CIP1)
  Promoter: CMV IE94
  Tag / fusion protein: 6xMYC (N terminal on backbone)
  Cloning method: Restriction Enzyme; 5′ cloning site unknown (unknown if destroyed); 3′ cloning site unknown (unknown if destroyed)
  Sequencing primers: 5′ SP6; 3′ T7
Terms and licenses: Academic/Nonprofit Terms; Industry Terms: Not Available to Industry
How to cite: pCS3-MT-BX-6MYC p21 90-139 was a gift from Jaewhan Song (Addgene plasmid # 78785 ; http://n2t.net/addgene:78785 ; RRID:Addgene_78785)
