[The description below was written by a language model from this plasmid's Addgene catalogue record.]
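Description:
pCS3-MT-BX-6MYC p21 90-139 is a mammalian expression plasmid built on the pCS3-MT-BX-6MYC backbone, a member of the pCS family of vectors that carry a multimerised Myc epitope tag upstream of the cloning site. It is maintained in E. coli as a high-copy plasmid under ampicillin selection. The record does not name the bacterial origin of replication or any mammalian selection marker, and no feature table is provided, so other backbone elements such as the polyadenylation signal cannot be confirmed here.

The insert is a fragment of human p21 (CDKN1A, also known as Cip1/WAF1), the cyclin-dependent kinase inhibitor that mediates cell-cycle arrest downstream of DNA damage signalling. The plasmid name gives the fragment as residues 90-139, whereas the mutation field lists amino acids 89-139, so the exact N-terminal boundary differs by one residue between the two entries. Expression is driven by the CMV IE94 promoter, a strong constitutive viral promoter, and the fragment is fused at its N terminus to six copies of the Myc epitope supplied by the backbone, allowing detection or immunoprecipitation with anti-Myc antibodies. The fragment was inserted by restriction cloning, but the sites used are not recorded. SP6 and T7 are listed as the sequencing primers flanking the insert.

The stated purpose is overexpression of this p21 fragment in mammalian cells. Truncation constructs of this kind are typically used alongside full-length and other deletion variants for domain mapping. The associated study concerns the stabilisation of p21 by Tip60-dependent acetylation in the DNA damage response, although the record does not describe the specific experiment for which this fragment was used.
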