>Addgene plasmid #78785 | pCS3-MT-BX-6MYC p21 90-139 | addgene partial sequence | sequence record 149195 | CMV-F 5'-CGCAAATGGGCGGTAGGCGTG-3'
ATGCTCGTTTAGGGAACCGCCATTCTGCCTGGGGACGTCGGAGCAAGCTTGATTTAGGTGACACTATAGA
ATACAAGCTACTTGTTCTTTTTGCAGGATCCCATCGATTTAAAGCTATGGAGCAAAAGCTCATTTCTGAA
GAGGACTTGAATGAAATGGAGCAAAAGCTCATTTCTGAAGAGGACTTGAATGAAATGGAGCAAAAGCTCA
TTTCTGAAGAGGACTTGAATGAAATGGAGCAAAAGCTCATTTCTGAAGAGGACTTGAATGAAATGGAGCA
AAAGCTCATTTCTGAAGAGGACTTGAATGAAATGGAGAGCTTGGGCGACCTCACCATGGAGCAAAAGCTC
ATTTCTGAAGAGGACTTGAATTTAGAGATCTCGAGCTCAAGCTTCGAATTCATGTTGGGAGGAGGCAGGC
GGCCTGGCACCTCACCTGCTCTGCTGCAGGGGACAGCAGAGGAAGACCATGTGGACCTGTCACTGTCTTG
TACCCTTGTGCCTCGCTCAGGGGAGCAGGCTGAAGGGTCCCCAGGTGGACCTGGAGACTCTCAGGGTATT
CTCGACGGTACCGCGGGCCCGGGATCCACCGGATCTAGAACTATAGTGAGTCGTATTACGTAGATCCAGA
CATGATAAGATACATTGATGAGTTTGGACAAACCACAACTAGAATGCAGTGAAAAAAATGCTTTATTTGT
GAAATTTGTGATGCTATTGCTTTATTTGTAACCATTATAAGCTGCAATAAACAAGTTAACAACAACAATT
GCATTCATTTTATGTTTCAGGTTCAGGGGGAGGTGTGGGAGGTTTTTTAATTCGCGGCCGCGGCGCCAAT
GCATTGGGCCCGGTACCCAGCTTTTGTTCCCTTTAGTGAGGGTTAATTGCGCGCTTGGCGTAATCATGGT
CATAGCTGTTTCCTGTGTGAAATTGTTATCCGCTCACAATTCCACACAACATACGAGCCGG
