>Addgene plasmid #78785 | pCS3-MT-BX-6MYC p21 90-139 | addgene partial sequence | sequence record 149196 | EBV-rev 5'-GTGGTTTGTCCAAACTCATC-3'
ATACGACTCACTATAGTTCTAGATCCGGTGGATCCCGGGCCCGCGGTACCGTCGAGAATACCCTGAGAGT
CTCCAGGTCCACCTGGGGACCCTTCAGCCTGCTCCCCTGAGCGAGGCACAAGGGTACAAGACAGTGACAG
GTCCACATGGTCTTCCTCTGCTGTCCCCTGCAGCAGAGCAGGTGAGGTGCCAGGCCGCCTGCCTCCTCCC
AACATGAATTCGAAGCTTGAGCTCGAGATCTCTAAATTCAAGTCCTCTTCAGAAATGAGCTTTTGCTCCA
TGGTGAGGTCGCCCAAGCTCTCCATTTCATTCAAGTCCTCTTCAGAAATGAGCTTTTGCTCCATTTCATT
CAAGTCCTCTTCAGAAATGAGCTTTTGCTCCATTTCATTCAAGTCCTCTTCAGAAATGAGCTTTTGCTCC
ATTTCATTCAAGTCCTCTTCAGAAATGAGCTTTTGCTCCATTTCATTCAAGTCCTCTTCAGAAATGAGCT
TTTGCTCCATAGCTTTAAATCGATGGGATCCTGCAAAAAGAACAAGTAGCTTGTATTCTATAGTGTCACC
TAAATCAAGCTTGCTCCGACGTCCCCAGGCAGAATGGCGGTTCCCTAAACGAGCATTGCTTATATAGACC
TCCCATTAGGCACGCCTACCGCCCATTTACGTCAATGGAACGCCCATTTGCGTCATTGCCCCTCCCCATT
GACGTCAATGGGGATGTACTTGGCAGCCATCGCGGGCCATTTACCGCCATTGACGTCAATGGGAGTACTG
CCAATGTACCCTGGCGTACTTCCAATAGTAATGTACTTGCCAAGTTACTATTAATAGATATTGATGTACT
GCCAAGTGGGCCATTTACCGTCATTGACGTCAATAGGGGGCGTGAGAACGGATATGAATGGGCAATGAGC
CATCCCATTGACGTCAATGG
